Addgene plasmid #21245: PKC eta dNPS
Depositing lab: Bernard Weinstein. Publication: Roles of specific isoforms of protein kinase C in the transcriptional control of cyclin D1 and related genes. Soh JW, Weinstein IB. J Biol Chem. 2003 Sep 5. 278(36):34709-16. 10.1074/jbc.M302016200 PubMed 12794082.
Backbone
  Vector backbone: pHACE
  Backbone size w/o insert (bp): 5400
  Vector type: Mammalian Expression
  Selectable markers: Neomycin (select with G418)
Growth in bacteria
  Bacterial resistance: Ampicillin, 100 μg/mL
  Growth temperature: 37°C
  Growth strain: DH5alpha
  Copy number: High Copy
Gene/Insert
  Gene/Insert name: PKC eta
  Species: M. musculus (mouse)
  Insert size (bp): 1554
  Mutation: delta 1-165
  GenBank ID: J05703 D90242
  Entrez Gene: Prkch (a.k.a. Pkch)
  Tag / fusion protein: HA (C terminal on backbone)
  Cloning method: Restriction Enzyme; 5′ cloning site EcoRI (not destroyed); 3′ cloning site EcoRI (not destroyed)
  Sequencing primers: 5′ T7; 3′ SP6
Resource information
  A portion of this plasmid was derived from a plasmid made by: PKC eta was received from Dr. S. Ohno. If you publish a paper with this plasmid, please cite this paper (see the comments section below) as a reference.
Terms and licenses: Academic/Nonprofit Terms; Industry Terms: Not Available to Industry
Depositor comments: Osada, S., Mizuno, K., Saido, T.C., Akita, Y., Suzuki, K., Kuroki, T., and Ohno, S. 1990. A phorbol ester receptor/protein kinase, nPKC eta, a new member of the protein kinase C family predominantly expressed in lung and skin. The Journal of biological chemistry 265(36): 22434-22440.
How to cite: PKC eta dNPS was a gift from Bernard Weinstein (Addgene plasmid # 21245 ; http://n2t.net/addgene:21245 ; RRID:Addgene_21245)
