[The description below was written by a language model from this plasmid's Addgene catalogue record.]
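Description:
PKC eta dNPS is a mammalian expression plasmid built on the pHACE backbone (about 5.4 kb without insert) that encodes an N-terminally truncated form of mouse protein kinase C eta (Prkch). The roughly 1.55 kb insert lacks residues 1–165 and was cloned into an EcoRI site that is retained at both ends, so orientation is not enforced by the cloning sites themselves. The backbone supplies an HA epitope tag fused to the C terminus of the protein, which allows the product to be detected or immunoprecipitated with anti-HA antibodies. The plasmid is maintained in E. coli as a high-copy construct under ampicillin selection, and it carries a neomycin resistance marker so that transfected mammalian cells can be selected with G418. T7 and SP6 primer sites flank the insert for sequencing. The record does not name the promoter that drives expression in mammalian cells, and no feature table is available to confirm the origin of replication or other backbone elements.

The deleted N-terminal segment of PKC eta, a novel-type PKC isoform, is part of the regulatory region. The "dNPS" name suggests that the deletion removes the N-terminus through the autoinhibitory pseudosubstrate, a change that in PKC family members generally relieves autoinhibition, although the record does not explicitly state the mutant's activity. The associated publication concerns the roles of individual PKC isoforms in transcriptional control of cyclin D1 and related genes. The construct therefore fits a set of isoform-specific PKC variants for transient or stable expression in cultured mammalian cells, used to examine how PKC eta signalling affects gene expression.
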