>Addgene plasmid #21245 | PKC eta dNPS | addgene partial sequence | sequence record 27051 | SP6 5'-ATTTAGGTGACACTATAG-3'
CTAAGCNGCTCGAGCGGCCGCCAGNGTGATGGATATCTGCAGAATTGGATCCTTAGGCGTAGTCAGGCAC
GTCGTAAGGATAGAATTCCAGTTGCAATTCCGGTGACACATAGGAAAAGTTTCTAAACTCATCCTGGTTA
ATCATAGGAAGATGTCCCTCATCAATCGGAGTTAAGACGGGCTCTTCTTTTATAAAGTCTGGGTCAAAAT
TGCTGACATCTTCTCGGGATTTGATTCTAGGTCGGAAAGGCGGCTCTAACTGGCGATGGTTCAACTGGGC
CCAGTCGATTTCCTTAAAGAAAGGGTGTCTCAGGATCTCATGCTCTCCTCCCTGAGTCAGGCTGCCCAAG
CGCATGGTGGGGTTCTTGGTCATGAAAGACTTGAGGATCCCTGTGGCATCTTCATGGAGCCAGGTGGGGT
AGACGACTTCATCATTCAGTATGGCCTCAAAAAGGTCATCTTCATTTTCAGCCTCAAAGGGCGCATGTCC
GCACAGCATCTCATAAAGCAACACGCCCATGGCCCACCAGTCTACTGCAGGTCCATACAGCATCTCCTGA
AGGATCTCTGGGGCAATGTAGTCAGGTGTACCGCAGAAGGTGGCTGTGGTGACCCCATTACAAATCCCCT
CCTTGCACATTCCAAAATCGGCCAGTTTACAGTGACCTTCGTGGTCCAATAGCACATTGTCCAGTTTCAA
GTCTCTATAGATGATACCTTTCTCATGTAGGAACATGAGTGCAGAAATGATCTCCGCGGCGTAGAACGAG
CACGGGCTTCATCGAACGACGGGACTTTGANGTGGACTGGGCCNCCCTNCNAACNCANAAAAAANAANGG
TTGNGTCTAAACACAAAAACTGGNGAGAGGGNGTGCACNAGAAGANCCTN
