>Addgene plasmid #21245 | PKC eta dNPS | addgene partial sequence | sequence record 27052 | T7 5'-TAATACGACTCACTATAGGG-3'
CANGACGAGCNGGATCTCGAGGCCCCATGGAATTCGTCCATCAAGTGAACGGACATAAGTTCATGGCCAC
GTACCTGAGGCAGCCCACCTACTGCTCTCATTGCCGAGAGTTCATCTGGGGAGTATTTGGGAAACAGGGT
TATCAATGCCAAGTGTGCACCTGCGTCGTCCATAAACGCTGCCATCATCTAATTGTTACAGCCTGCACTT
GCCAAAACAATATTAACAAAGTGGATGCCAAGATTGCAGAACAGCGGTTTGGCATCAACATCCCACACAA
GTTCAACGTTCACAATTACAAGGTGCCCACGTTCTGTGACCACTGTGGCTCCCTGCTCTGGGGGATAATG
CGACAAGGACTTCAGTGTAAAATATGTAAGATGAATGTACATATTCGGTGTCAGGCGAACGTGGCCCCAA
ACTGCGGGGTGAATGCCGTGGAGCTTGCCAAGACCCTGGCAGGGATGGGTCTCCAACCCGGAAATATTTC
TCCAACCTCGAAACTCATTTCCAGGTCGACACTAAGACGGCAGGGAAAGGAGGGCTCCAAAGAAGGAAAT
GGGATCGGTGTTAACTCTTCCAGCAGATTCGGCATCGACAACTTTGAGTTCATCCGGGTGTTGGGGAAGG
GGAGCTTCGGGAAGGTGATGCTTGCCAGGATAAAGGAGACAGGAGAACTGTACGCCGTGAAGGTGCTGAA
GAAGGACGTGATCCTGCAGGANATGATGTAAAGTGCACCATGACTGANAAAAGGATCCTGTCTTGNTCGC
ACCACCCTTCTCACCACTCTCTGTGCTTCAAATCAGACGNTGTCTNTCTGATTNNGACGAGCACTGTTTC
CNTCAAATCCNCTTCANACCGGNTTNCCCGGAATTNGCTT
